>Addgene plasmid #196722 | pCW-Tet-Cas9-miRFP670nano-PGK-Blast | addgene full sequence | sequence record 389804 | Addgene NGS Result
AATTCTCGACCTCGAGACAAATGGCAGTATTCATCCACAATTTTAAAAGAAAAGGGGGGATTGGGGGGTA
CAGTGCAGGGGAAAGAATAGTAGACATAATAGCAACAGACATACAAACTAAAGAATTACAAAAACAAATT
ACAAAAATTCAAAATTTTCGGGTTTATTACAGGGACAGCAGAGATCCACTTTGGCCGCGAATCGATATGT
CGAGTTTACTCCCTATCAGTGATAGAGAACGTATGTCGAGTTTACTCCCTATCAGTGATAGAGAACGATG
TCGAGTTTACTCCCTATCAGTGATAGAGAACGTATGTCGAGTTTACTCCCTATCAGTGATAGAGAACGTA
TGTCGAGTTTACTCCCTATCAGTGATAGAGAACGTATGTCGAGTTTATCCCTATCAGTGATAGAGAACGT
ATGTCGAGTTTACTCCCTATCAGTGATAGAGAACGTATGTCGAGGTAGGCGTGTACGGTGGGAGGCCTAT
ATAAGCAGAGCTCGTTTAGTGAACCGTCAGATCGCCTGGAGAATTGGCTAGCGCCACCATGGACTATAAG
GACCACGACGGAGACTACAAGGATCATGATATTGATTACAAAGACGATGACGATAAGATGGCCCCAAAGA
AGAAGCGGAAGGTCGGTATCCACGGAGTCCCAGCAGCCGACAAGAAGTACAGCATCGGCCTGGACATCGG
CACCAACTCTGTGGGCTGGGCCGTGATCACCGACGAGTACAAGGTGCCCAGCAAGAAATTCAAGGTGCTG
GGCAACACCGACCGGCACAGCATCAAGAAGAACCTGATCGGAGCCCTGCTGTTCGACAGCGGCGAAACAG
CCGAGGCCACCCGGCTGAAGAGAACCGCCAGAAGAAGATACACCAGACGGAAGAACCGGATCTGCTATCT
GCAAGAGATCTTCAGCAACGAGATGGCCAAGGTGGACGACAGCTTCTTCCACAGACTGGAAGAGTCCTTC
CTGGTGGAAGAGGATAAGAAGCACGAGCGGCACCCCATCTTCGGCAACATCGTGGACGAGGTGGCCTACC
ACGAGAAGTACCCCACCATCTACCACCTGAGAAAGAAACTGGTGGACAGCACCGACAAGGCCGACCTGCG
GCTGATCTATCTGGCCCTGGCCCACATGATCAAGTTCCGGGGCCACTTCCTGATCGAGGGCGACCTGAAC
CCCGACAACAGCGACGTGGACAAGCTGTTCATCCAGCTGGTGCAGACCTACAACCAGCTGTTCGAGGAAA
ACCCCATCAACGCCAGCGGCGTGGACGCCAAGGCCATCCTGTCTGCCAGACTGAGCAAGAGCAGACGGCT
GGAAAATCTGATCGCCCAGCTGCCCGGCGAGAAGAAGAATGGCCTGTTCGGAAACCTGATTGCCCTGAGC
CTGGGCCTGACCCCCAACTTCAAGAGCAACTTCGACCTGGCCGAGGATGCCAAACTGCAGCTGAGCAAGG
ACACCTACGACGACGACCTGGACAACCTGCTGGCCCAGATCGGCGACCAGTACGCCGACCTGTTTCTGGC
CGCCAAGAACCTGTCCGACGCCATCCTGCTGAGCGACATCCTGAGAGTGAACACCGAGATCACCAAGGCC
CCCCTGAGCGCCTCTATGATCAAGAGATACGACGAGCACCACCAGGACCTGACCCTGCTGAAAGCTCTCG
TGCGGCAGCAGCTGCCTGAGAAGTACAAAGAGATTTTCTTCGACCAGAGCAAGAACGGCTACGCCGGCTA
CATTGACGGCGGAGCCAGCCAGGAAGAGTTCTACAAGTTCATCAAGCCCATCCTGGAAAAGATGGACGGC
ACCGAGGAACTGCTCGTGAAGCTGAACAGAGAGGACCTGCTGCGGAAGCAGCGGACCTTCGACAACGGCA
GCATCCCCCACCAGATCCACCTGGGAGAGCTGCACGCCATTCTGCGGCGGCAGGAAGATTTTTACCCATT
CCTGAAGGACAACCGGGAAAAGATCGAGAAGATCCTGACCTTCCGCATCCCCTACTACGTGGGCCCTCTG
GCCAGGGGAAACAGCAGATTCGCCTGGATGACCAGAAAGAGCGAGGAAACCATCACCCCCTGGAACTTCG
AGGAAGTGGTGGACAAGGGCGCTTCCGCCCAGAGCTTCATCGAGCGGATGACCAACTTCGATAAGAACCT
GCCCAACGAGAAGGTGCTGCCCAAGCACAGCCTGCTGTACGAGTACTTCACCGTGTATAACGAGCTGACC
AAAGTGAAATACGTGACCGAGGGAATGAGAAAGCCCGCCTTCCTGAGCGGCGAGCAGAAAAAGGCCATCG
TGGACCTGCTGTTCAAGACCAACCGGAAAGTGACCGTGAAGCAGCTGAAAGAGGACTACTTCAAGAAAAT
CGAGTGCTTCGACTCCGTGGAAATCTCCGGCGTGGAAGATCGGTTCAACGCCTCCCTGGGCACATACCAC
GATCTGCTGAAAATTATCAAGGACAAGGACTTCCTGGACAATGAGGAAAACGAGGACATTCTGGAAGATA
TCGTGCTGACCCTGACACTGTTTGAGGACAGAGAGATGATCGAGGAACGGCTGAAAACCTATGCCCACCT
GTTCGACGACAAAGTGATGAAGCAGCTGAAGCGGCGGAGATACACCGGCTGGGGCAGGCTGAGCCGGAAG
CTGATCAACGGCATCCGGGACAAGCAGTCCGGCAAGACAATCCTGGATTTCCTGAAGTCCGACGGCTTCG
CCAACAGAAACTTCATGCAGCTGATCCACGACGACAGCCTGACCTTTAAAGAGGACATCCAGAAAGCCCA
GGTGTCCGGCCAGGGCGATAGCCTGCACGAGCACATTGCCAATCTGGCCGGCAGCCCCGCCATTAAGAAG
GGCATCCTGCAGACAGTGAAGGTGGTGGACGAGCTCGTGAAAGTGATGGGCCGGCACAAGCCCGAGAACA
TCGTGATCGAAATGGCCAGAGAGAACCAGACCACCCAGAAGGGACAGAAGAACAGCCGCGAGAGAATGAA
GCGGATCGAAGAGGGCATCAAAGAGCTGGGCAGCCAGATCCTGAAAGAACACCCCGTGGAAAACACCCAG
CTGCAGAACGAGAAGCTGTACCTGTACTACCTGCAGAATGGGCGGGATATGTACGTGGACCAGGAACTGG
ACATCAACCGGCTGTCCGACTACGATGTGGACCATATCGTGCCTCAGAGCTTTCTGAAGGACGACTCCAT
CGACAACAAGGTGCTGACCAGAAGCGACAAGAACCGGGGCAAGAGCGACAACGTGCCCTCCGAAGAGGTC
GTGAAGAAGATGAAGAACTACTGGCGGCAGCTGCTGAACGCCAAGCTGATTACCCAGAGAAAGTTCGACA
ATCTGACCAAGGCCGAGAGAGGCGGCCTGAGCGAACTGGATAAGGCCGGCTTCATCAAGAGACAGCTGGT
GGAAACCCGGCAGATCACAAAGCACGTGGCACAGATCCTGGACTCCCGGATGAACACTAAGTACGACGAG
AATGACAAGCTGATCCGGGAAGTGAAAGTGATCACCCTGAAGTCCAAGCTGGTGTCCGATTTCCGGAAGG
ATTTCCAGTTTTACAAAGTGCGCGAGATCAACAACTACCACCACGCCCACGACGCCTACCTGAACGCCGT
CGTGGGAACCGCCCTGATCAAAAAGTACCCTAAGCTGGAAAGCGAGTTCGTGTACGGCGACTACAAGGTG
TACGACGTGCGGAAGATGATCGCCAAGAGCGAGCAGGAAATCGGCAAGGCTACCGCCAAGTACTTCTTCT
ACAGCAACATCATGAACTTTTTCAAGACCGAGATTACCCTGGCCAACGGCGAGATCCGGAAGCGGCCTCT
GATCGAGACAAACGGCGAAACCGGGGAGATCGTGTGGGATAAGGGCCGGGATTTTGCCACCGTGCGGAAA
GTGCTGAGCATGCCCCAAGTGAATATCGTGAAAAAGACCGAGGTGCAGACAGGCGGCTTCAGCAAAGAGT
CTATCCTGCCCAAGAGGAACAGCGATAAGCTGATCGCCAGAAAGAAGGACTGGGACCCTAAGAAGTACGG
CGGCTTCGACAGCCCCACCGTGGCCTATTCTGTGCTGGTGGTGGCCAAAGTGGAAAAGGGCAAGTCCAAG
AAACTGAAGAGTGTGAAAGAGCTGCTGGGGATCACCATCATGGAAAGAAGCAGCTTCGAGAAGAATCCCA
TCGACTTTCTGGAAGCCAAGGGCTACAAAGAAGTGAAAAAGGACCTGATCATCAAGCTGCCTAAGTACTC
CCTGTTCGAGCTGGAAAACGGCCGGAAGAGAATGCTGGCCTCTGCCGGCGAACTGCAGAAGGGAAACGAA
CTGGCCCTGCCCTCCAAATATGTGAACTTCCTGTACCTGGCCAGCCACTATGAGAAGCTGAAGGGCTCCC
CCGAGGATAATGAGCAGAAACAGCTGTTTGTGGAACAGCACAAGCACTACCTGGACGAGATCATCGAGCA
GATCAGCGAGTTCTCCAAGAGAGTGATCCTGGCCGACGCTAATCTGGACAAAGTGCTGTCCGCCTACAAC
AAGCACCGGGATAAGCCCATCAGAGAGCAGGCCGAGAATATCATCCACCTGTTTACCCTGACCAATCTGG
GAGCCCCTGCCGCCTTCAAGTACTTTGACACCACCATCGACCGGAAGAGGTACACCAGCACCAAAGAGGT
GCTGGACGCCACCCTGATCCACCAGAGCATCACCGGCCTGTACGAGACACGGATCGACCTGTCTCAGCTG
GGAGGCGACAAAAGGCCGGCGGCCACGAAAAAGGCCGGCCAGGCAAAAAAGAAAAAGGGCTCCGGCGAGG
GCAGGGGAAGTCTTCTAACATGCGGGGACGTGGAGGAAAATCCCGGCCCAGCAAACCTGGACAAGATGCT
GAATACCACAGTAACAGAGGTGCGGCAGTTCCTGCAGGTGGACAGAGTGTGCGTGTTCCAGTTTGAGGAG
GATTATAGCGGAGTGGTGGTGGTGGAGGCCGTGGACGATAGGTGGATCTCCATCCTGAAGACCCAGGTGC
GGGATAGATACTTCATGGAGACAAGGGGCGAGGAGTATTCTCACGGCCGCTACCAGGCCATCGCCGACAT
CTACACCGCAAACCTGACAGAGTGCTACAGGGATCTGCTGACACAGTTTCAGGTGAGAGCAATCCTGGCC
GTGCCCATCCTGCAGGGCAAGAAGCTGTGGGGCCTGTTGGTGGCACACCAGCTGGCGGCCCCTAGACAGT
GGCAGACCTGGGAGATCGACTTTCTGAAGCAGCAGGCCGTGGTGGTGGGCATCGCCATCCAGCAGAGCTA
AGGATCCGGGGTTGGGGTTGCGCCTTTTCCAAGGCAGCCCTGGGTTTGCGCAGGGACGCGGCTGCTCTGG
GCGTGGTTCCGGGAAACGCAGCGGCGCCGACCCTGGGTCTCGCACATTCTTCACGTCCGTTCGCAGCGTC
ACCCGGATCTTCGCCGCTACCCTTGTGGGCCCCCCGGCGACGCTTCCTGCTCCGCCCCTAAGTCGGGAAG
GTTCCTTGCGGTTCGCGGCGTGCCGGACGTGACAAACGGAAGCCGCACGTCTCACTAGTACCCTCGCAGA
CGGACAGCGCCAGGGAGCAATGGCAGCGCGCCGACCGCGATGGGCTGTGGCCAATAGCGGCTGCTCAGCA
GGGCGCGCCGAGAGCAGCGGCCGGGAAGGGGCGGTGCGGGAGGCGGGGTGTGGGGCGGTAGTGTGGGCCC
TGTTCCTGCCCGCGCGGTGTTCCGCATTCTGCAAGCCTCCGGAGCGCACGTCGGCAGTCGGCTCCCTCGT
TGACCGAATCACCGACCTCTCTCCCCAGCAATTCACCATGGCCAAGCCTTTGTCTCAAGAAGAATCCACC
CTCATTGAAAGAGCAACGGCTACAATCAACAGCATCCCCATCTCTGAAGACTACAGCGTCGCCAGCGCAG
CTCTCTCTAGCGACGGCCGCATCTTCACTGGTGTCAATGTATATCATTTTACTGGGGGACCTTGTGCAGA
ACTCGTGGTGCTGGGCACTGCTGCTGCTGCGGCAGCTGGCAACCTGACTTGTATCGTCGCGATCGGAAAT
GAGAACAGGGGCATCTTGAGCCCCTGCGGACGGTGCCGACAGGTGCTTCTCGATCTGCATCCTGGGATCA
AAGCCATAGTGAAGGACAGTGATGGACAGCCGACGGCAGTTGGGATTCGTGAATTGCTGCCCTCTGGTTA
TGTGTGGGAGGGCGAAGGTAGAGGTTCTCTCCTCACTTGTGGTGATGTTGAAGAAAACCCTGGTCCAATG
TCTAGACTGGACAAGAGCAAAGTCATAAACGGAGCTCTGGAATTACTCAATGGTGTCGGTATCGAAGGCC
TGACGACAAGGAAACTCGCTCAAAAGCTGGGAGTTGAGCAGCCTACCCTGTACTGGCACGTGAAGAACAA
GCGGGCCCTGCTCGATGCCCTGCCAATCGAGATGCTGGACAGGCATCATACCCACTTCTGCCCCCTGGAA
GGCGAGTCATGGCAAGACTTTCTGCGGAACAACGCCAAGTCATACCGCTGTGCTCTCCTCTCACATCGCG
ACGGGGCTAAAGTGCATCTCGGCACCCGCCCAACAGAGAAACAGTACGAAACCCTGGAAAATCAGCTCGC
GTTCCTGTGTCAGCAAGGCTTCTCCCTGGAGAACGCACTGTACGCTCTGTCCGCCGTGGGCCACTTTACA
CTGGGCTGCGTATTGGAGGAACAGGAGCATCAAGTAGCAAAAGAGGAAAGAGAGACACCTACCACCGATT
CTATGCCCCCACTTCTGAGACAAGCAATTGAGCTGTTCGACCGGCAGGGAGCCGAACCTGCCTTCCTTTT
CGGCCTGGAACTAATCATATGTGGCCTGGAGAAACAGCTAAAGTGCGAAAGCGGCGGGCCGACCGACGCC
CTTGACGATTTTGACTTAGACATGCTCCCAGCCGATGCCCTTGACGACTTTGACCTTGATATGCTGCCTG
CTGACGCTCTTGACGATTTTGACCTTGACATGCTCCCCGGGTAACTAAGTAAGGATCGATCCAAGATATC
GTATTCTTAACTATGTTGCTCCTTTTACGCTATGTGGATACGCTGCTTTAATGCCTTTGTATCATGCTAT
TGCTTCCCGTATGGCTTTCATTTTCTCCTCCTTGTATAAATCCTGGTTGCTGTCTCTTTATGAGGAGTTG
TGGCCCGTTGTCAGGCAACGTGGCGTGGTGTGCACTGTGTTTGCTGACGCAACCCCCACTGGTTGGGGCA
TTGCCACCACCTGTCAGCTCCTTTCCGGGACTTTCGCTTTCCCCCTCCCTATTGCCACGGCGGAACTCAT
CGCCGCCTGCCTTGCCCGCTGCTGGACAGGGGCTCGGCTGTTGGGCACTGACAATTCCGTGGTGTTGTCG
GGGAAGCTGACGTCCTTTCCATGGCTGCTCGCCTGTGTTGCCACCTGGATTCTGCGCGGGACGTCCTTCT
GCTACGTCCCTTCGGCCCTCAATCCAGCGGACCTTCCTTCCCGCGGCCTGCTGCCGGCTCTGCGGCCTCT
TCCGCGTCTTCGCCTTCGCCCTCAGACGAGTCGGATCTCCCTTTGGGCCGCCTCCCCGCCTGTTTCGCCT
CGGCGTCCGGACTAGAGGTACCTTTAAGACCAATGACTTACAAGGCAGCTGTAGATCTTAGCCACTTTTT
AAAAGAAAAGGGGGGACTGGAAGGGCTAATTCACTCCCAACGAAGACAAGATCTGCTTTTTGCTTGTACT
GGGTCTCTCTGGTTAGACCAGATCTGAGCCTGGGAGCTCTCTGGCTAACTAGGGAACCCACTGCTTAAGC
CTCAATAAAGCTTGCCTTGAGTGCTTCAAGTAGTGTGTGCCCGTCTGTTGTGTGACTCTGGTAACTAGAG
ATCCCTCAGACCCTTTTAGTCAGTGTGGAAAATCTCTAGCAGTAGTAGTTCATGTCATCTTATTATTCAG
TATTTATAACTTGCAAAGAAATGAATATCAGAGAGTGAGAGGAACTTGTTTATTGCAGCTTATAATGGTT
ACAAATAAAGCAATAGCATCACAAATTTCACAAATAAAGCATTTTTTTCACTGCATTCTAGTTGTGGTTT
GTCCAAACTCATCAATGTATCTTATCATGTCTGGCTCTAGCTATCCCGCCCCTAACTCCGCCCATCCCGC
CCCTAACTCCGCCCAGTTCCGCCCATTCTCCGCCCCATGGCTGACTAATTTTTTTTATTTATGCAGAGGC
CGAGGCCGCCTCGGCCTCTGAGCTATTCCAGAAGTAGTGAGGAGGCTTTTTTGGAGGCCTTTCAAATATG
TATCCGCTCATGAGACAATAACCCTGATAAATGCTTCAATAATATTGAAAAAGGAAGAGTATGAGTATTC
AACATTTCCGTGTCGCCCTTATTCCCTTTTTTGCGGCATTTTGCCTTCCTGTTTTTGCTCACCCAGAAAC
GCTGGTGAAAGTAAAAGATGCTGAAGATCAGTTGGGTGCACGAGTGGGTTACATCGAACTGGATCTCAAC
AGCGGTAAGATCCTTGAGAGTTTTCGCCCCGAAGAACGTTTTCCAATGATGAGCACTTTTAAAGTTCTGC
TATGTGGCGCGGTATTATCCCGTATTGACGCCGGGCAAGAGCAACTCGGTCGCCGCATACACTATTCTCA
GAATGACTTGGTTGAGTACTCACCAGTCACAGAAAAGCATCTTACGGATGGCATGACAGTAAGAGAATTA
TGCAGTGCTGCCATAACCATGAGTGATAACACTGCGGCCAACTTACTTCTGACAACGATCGGAGGACCGA
AGGAGCTAACCGCTTTTTTGCACAACATGGGGGATCATGTAACTCGCCTTGATCGTTGGGAACCGGAGCT
GAATGAAGCCATACCAAACGACGAGCGTGACACCACGATGCCTGTAGCAATGGCAACAACGTTGCGCAAA
CTATTAACTGGCGAACTACTTACTCTAGCTTCCCGGCAACAATTAATAGACTGGATGGAGGCGGATAAAG
TTGCAGGACCACTTCTGCGCTCGGCCCTTCCGGCTGGCTGGTTTATTGCTGATAAATCTGGAGCCGGTGA
GCGTGGGTCTCGCGGTATCATTGCAGCACTGGGGCCAGATGGTAAGCCCTCCCGTATCGTAGTTATCTAC
ACGACGGGGAGTCAGGCAACTATGGATGAACGAAATAGACAGATCGCTGAGATAGGTGCCTCACTGATTA
AGCATTGGTAACTGTCAGACCAAGTTTACTCATATATACTTTAGATTGATTTAAAACTTCATTTTTAATT
TAAAAGGATCTAGGTGAAGATCCTTTTTGATAATCTCATGACCAAAATCCCTTAACGTGAGTTTTCGTTC
CACTGAGCGTCAGACCCCGTAGAAAAGATCAAAGGATCTTCTTGAGATCCTTTTTTTCTGCGCGTAATCT
GCTGCTTGCAAACAAAAAAACCACCGCTACCAGCGGTGGTTTGTTTGCCGGATCAAGAGCTACCAACTCT
TTTTCCGAAGGTAACTGGCTTCAGCAGAGCGCAGATACCAAATACTGTTCTTCTAGTGTAGCCGTAGTTA
GGCCACCACTTCAAGAACTCTGTAGCACCGCCTACATACCTCGCTCTGCTAATCCTGTTACCAGTGGCTG
CTGCCAGTGGCGATAAGTCGTGTCTTACCGGGTTGGACTCAAGACGATAGTTACCGGATAAGGCGCAGCG
GTCGGGCTGAACGGGGGGTTCGTGCACACAGCCCAGCTTGGAGCGAACGACCTACACCGAACTGAGATAC
CTACAGCGTGAGCTATGAGAAAGCGCCACGCTTCCCGAAGGGAGAAAGGCGGACAGGTATCCGGTAAGCG
GCAGGGTCGGAACAGGAGAGCGCACGAGGGAGCTTCCAGGGGGAAACGCCTGGTATCTTTATAGTCCTGT
CGGGTTTCGCCACCTCTGACTTGAGCGTCGATTTTTGTGATGCTCGTCAGGGGGGCGGAGCCTATGGAAA
AACGCCAGCAACGCGGCCTTTTTACGGTTCCTGGCCTTTTGCTGGCCTTTTGCTCACATGTTCTTTCCTG
CGTTATCCCCTGATTCTGTGGATAACCGTATTACCGCCTTTGAGTGAGCTGATACCGCTCGCCGCAGCCG
AACGACCGAGCGCAGCGAGTCAGTGAGCGAGGAAGCGGAAGAGCGCCCAATACGCAAACCGCCTCTCCCC
GCGCGTTGGCCGATTCATTAATGCAGCTGGCACGACAGGTTTCCCGACTGGAAAGCGGGCAGTGAGCGCA
ACGCAATTAATGTGAGTTAGCTCACTCATTAGGCACCCCAGGCTTTACACTTTATGCTTCCGGCTCGTAT
GTTGTGTGGAATTGTGAGCGGATAACAATTTCACACAGGAAACAGCTATGACCATGATTACGCCAAGCGC
GCAATTAACCCTCACTAAAGGGAACAAAAGCTGGAGCTGCAAGCTTAATGTAGTCTTATGCAATACTCTT
GTAGTCTTGCAACATGGTAACGATGAGTTAGCAACATGCCTTACAAGGAGAGAAAAAGCACCGTGCATGC
CGATTGGTGGAAGTAAGGTGGTACGATCGTGCCTTATTAGGAAGGCAACAGACGGGTCTGACATGGATTG
GACGAACCACTGAATTGCCGCATTGCAGAGATATTGTATTTAAGTGCCTAGCTCGATACATAAACGGGTC
TCTCTGGTTAGACCAGATCTGAGCCTGGGAGCTCTCTGGCTAACTAGGGAACCCACTGCTTAAGCCTCAA
TAAAGCTTGCCTTGAGTGCTTCAAGTAGTGTGTGCCCGTCTGTTGTGTGACTCTGGTAACTAGAGATCCC
TCAGACCCTTTTAGTCAGTGTGGAAAATCTCTAGCAGTGGCGCCCGAACAGGGACTTGAAAGCGAAAGGG
AAACCAGAGGAGCTCTCTCGACGCAGGACTCGGCTTGCTGAAGCGCGCACGGCAAGAGGCGAGGGGCGGC
GACTGGTGAGTACGCCAAAAATTTTGACTAGCGGAGGCTAGAAGGAGAGAGATGGGTGCGAGAGCGTCAG
TATTAAGCGGGGGAGAATTAGATCGCGATGGGAAAAAATTCGGTTAAGGCCAGGGGGAAAGAAAAAATAT
AAATTAAAACATATAGTATGGGCAAGCAGGGAGCTAGAACGATTCGCAGTTAATCCTGGCCTGTTAGAAA
CATCAGAAGGCTGTAGACAAATACTGGGACAGCTACAACCATCCCTTCAGACAGGATCAGAAGAACTTAG
ATCATTATATAATACAGTAGCAACCCTCTATTGTGTGCATCAAAGGATAGAGATAAAAGACACCAAGGAA
GCTTTAGACAAGATAGAGGAAGAGCAAAACAAAAGTAAGACCACCGCACAGCAAGCGGCCGCTGATCTTC
AGACCTGGAGGAGGAGATATGAGGGACAATTGGAGAAGTGAATTATATAAATATAAAGTAGTAAAAATTG
AACCATTAGGAGTAGCACCCACCAAGGCAAAGAGAAGAGTGGTGCAGAGAGAAAAAAGAGCAGTGGGAAT
AGGAGCTTTGTTCCTTGGGTTCTTGGGAGCAGCAGGAAGCACTATGGGCGCAGCGTCAATGACGCTGACG
GTACAGGCCAGACAATTATTGTCTGGTATAGTGCAGCAGCAGAACAATTTGCTGAGGGCTATTGAGGCGC
AACAGCATCTGTTGCAACTCACAGTCTGGGGCATCAAGCAGCTCCAGGCAAGAATCCTGGCTGTGGAAAG
ATACCTAAAGGATCAACAGCTCCTGGGGATTTGGGGTTGCTCTGGAAAACTCATTTGCACCACTGCTGTG
CCTTGGAATGCTAGTTGGAGTAATAAATCTCTGGAACAGATTTGGAATCACACGACCTGGATGGAGTGGG
ACAGAGAAATTAACAATTACACAAGCTTAATACACTCCTTAATTGAAGAATCGCAAAACCAGCAAGAAAA
GAATGAACAAGAATTATTGGAATTAGATAAATGGGCAAGTTTGTGGAATTGGTTTAACATAACAAATTGG
CTGTGGTATATAAAATTATTCATAATGATAGTAGGAGGCTTGGTAGGTTTAAGAATAGTTTTTGCTGTAC
TTTCTATAGTGAATAGAGTTAGGCAGGGATATTCACCATTATCGTTTCAGACCCACCTCCCAACCCCGAG
GGGAC
Features (pLannotate 1.2.2; 30 found; start..end, strand, type, name):
     41..158     +  misc_feature   cPPT/CTS: central polypurine tract and central termination sequence of HIV-1
    212..526     +  promoter       tight TRE promoter: Tet-responsive promoter PTight, consisting of seven tet operator sequences followed by the minimal CMV promoter
    669..2270    +  CDS            Cas9(N): N-terminal portion of Streptococcus pyogenes Cas9 (Zetsche et al., 2015)
   2271..4769    +  CDS            Cas9(C): C-terminal portion of Streptococcus pyogenes Cas9 (Zetsche et al., 2015)
   4770..4817    +  CDS            nucleoplasmin NLS: bipartite nuclear localization signal from nucleoplasmin
   4827..4879    +  CDS            T2A (fragment): 2A peptide from Thosea asigna virus capsid protein Eukaryotic ribosomes fail to insert a peptide bond between the Gly and Pro residues, yielding separate polypeptides.
   4881..5318    +  CDS            miRFP670nano: miRFP670nano is a basic (constitutively fluorescent) near ir fluorescent protein published in 2019, derived from Nostoc punctiforme. It has very low acid sensitivity. It requires the cofactor biliverdin for fluorescence.
   5328..5838    +  promoter       hPGK promoter: human phosphoglycerate kinase 1 promoter
   5848..6243    +  CDS            BSD: blasticidin S deaminase; Aspergillus terreus BSD; confers resistance to blasticidin
   6298..6995    +  CDS            rtTA3 (fragment): reverse tetracycline transactivator 3 activates expression from Tet-responsive promoters in the presence of doxycycline
   6925..7035    +  CDS            VP48: 3 tandem repeats of the minimal activation domain of herpes simplex virus VP16 (Cheng et al., 2013)
   7071..7619    +  misc_feature   WPRE (fragment): woodchuck hepatitis virus posttranscriptional regulatory element
   7645..7716    +  CDS            nef (fragment): NEF_HV1Z2 - Experimental evidence at protein level: Swiss-Prot protein existence level 1. Extracellular Nef protein targets CD4(+) T-lymphocytes for apoptosis by interacting with CXCR4 surface receptors. From Human immunodeficiency virus type 1 group M subtype D (isolate Z2/CDC-Z34) (HIV-1).
   7718..7951    +  LTR            3' LTR (ΔU3): self-inactivating 3' long terminal repeat (LTR) from HIV-1
   8023..8144    +  polyA_signal   SV40 poly(A) signal: SV40 polyadenylation signal
   8184..8319    +  rep_origin     SV40 ori: SV40 origin of replication
   8327..8390    +  promoter       AmpR promoter: bla
   8391..9251    +  CDS            AmpR: β-lactamase; bla; confers resistance to ampicillin, carbenicillin, and related antibiotics
   9422..10010   +  rep_origin     ori: high-copy-number ColE1/pMB1/pBR322/pUC origin of replication
  10193..10285   +  CDS            lacI (fragment): lac repressor; lacI; The lac repressor binds to the lac operator to inhibit transcription in E. coli. This inhibition can be relieved by adding lactose or isopropyl-β-D-thiogalactopyranoside (IPTG).
  10298..10319   +  protein_bind   CAP binding site: CAP binding activates transcription in the presence of cAMP. E. coli catabolite activator protein
  10334..10364   +  promoter       lac promoter: promoter for the E. coli lac operon
  10368..10390   +  protein_bind   lac operator (fragment): The lac repressor binds to the lac operator to inhibit transcription in E. coli. This inhibition can be relieved by adding lactose or isopropyl-β-D-thiogalactopyranoside (IPTG). lac repressor encoded by lacI
  10433..10451   +  promoter       T3 promoter: promoter for bacteriophage T3 RNA polymerase
  10479..10705   +  promoter       RSV promoter: Rous sarcoma virus enhancer/promoter
  10706..10886   +  LTR            5' LTR (truncated): truncated 5' long terminal repeat (LTR) from HIV-1
  10933..11058   +  misc_feature   HIV-1 Ψ: packaging signal of human immunodeficiency virus type 1
  11042..11405   +  CDS            HIV-1 gag (fragment): gag protein from human immunodeficiency virus 1; gag
  11551..11784   +  misc_feature   RRE: The Rev response element (RRE) of HIV-1 allows for Rev-dependent mRNA export from the nucleus to the cytoplasm.
  12161..12185   +  CDS            Rev (fragment): human immunodeficiency virus 1 (HIV-1) Rev protein; rev; enhances nuclear export of unspliced and incompletely spliced viral mRNAs
