[The description below was written by a language model from this plasmid's Addgene catalogue record and pLannotate feature annotations shown in this document.]
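Description:
pCW-Tet-Cas9-miRFP670nano-PGK-Blast is a 12.2 kb all-in-one, doxycycline-inducible lentiviral CRISPR vector derived from pCW-Cas9-Blast. It is a third-generation-style, self-inactivating HIV-1 transfer plasmid. An RSV promoter fused to a truncated 5' LTR drives production of the viral genomic RNA, which carries the Ψ packaging signal, a partial gag region, the RRE for Rev-dependent nuclear export, the cPPT/CTS, a WPRE to enhance transcript expression, and a ΔU3 3' LTR followed by an SV40 poly(A) signal. In bacteria the plasmid is maintained through a high-copy ColE1/pUC-type origin and selected with ampicillin via β-lactamase. An SV40 origin and remnants of a lac/T3 promoter region are also present in the backbone.

The payload consists of two expression units. A tight TRE promoter (seven tet operators upstream of a minimal CMV promoter) controls Streptococcus pyogenes Cas9, which the record lists as carrying an N-terminal 3xFLAG-SV40 NLS and a C-terminal nucleoplasmin NLS. Cas9 is linked through a T2A peptide to miRFP670nano, a small near-infrared, biliverdin-dependent fluorescent protein, so that fluorescence reports Cas9 induction while the two proteins are produced separately. Downstream, a constitutive human PGK promoter drives blasticidin S deaminase followed by a reverse tetracycline transactivator (annotated as rtTA3). The catalogue describes this unit as Blast-T2A-rtTA, although the 2A linker is not annotated in the feature table. Transduced cells can therefore be selected with blasticidin and supply their own transactivator, which switches on Cas9 and the reporter when doxycycline is added. No guide RNA cassette is annotated, so sgRNAs would have to be delivered separately. The vector is suited to generating stable cell lines with temporally controlled, trackable Cas9 expression.
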