Addgene plasmid #196722: pCW-Tet-Cas9-miRFP670nano-PGK-Blast
Purpose: Tet-inducible expression of Cas9-T2A-miRFP670nano
Depositing lab: Bernhard Schmierer. Depositing organization: Karolinska Institutet.
Backbone
  Vector backbone: pCW-Cas9-Blast (#83481)
  Backbone manufacturer: Eric Lander, David Sabatini
  Vector type: Lentiviral, CRISPR
  Selectable markers: Blasticidin ; miRFP670nano
Growth in bacteria
  Bacterial resistance: Ampicillin, 100 μg/mL
  Growth temperature: 30°C
  Growth strain: NEB Stable
  Copy number: Unknown
Gene/Insert
  Gene/Insert name: Cas9-T2A-miRFP670nano (alt name: Blast-T2A-rtTA)
  Species: S. pyogenes
  Promoter: TRE, PGK
  Tag / fusion protein: 3xFLAG-SV40NLS (N terminal on insert); Nucleoplasmin NLS (C terminal on insert)
  Cloning method: Unknown
Terms and licenses: Academic/Nonprofit Terms; Industry Terms: Not Available to Industry
How to cite: pCW-Tet-Cas9-miRFP670nano-PGK-Blast was a gift from Bernhard Schmierer (Addgene plasmid # 196722 ; http://n2t.net/addgene:196722 ; RRID:Addgene_196722)
